>Addgene plasmid #52580 | pLVE-hTGFB3-IRES-Red | depositor full sequence | sequence record 81713 | pLVE-hTGFB3-IRES-Red sequence 12293 bps
TTGGAAGGGCTAATTCACTCCCAAAGAAGACAAGATATCCTTGATCTGTGGATCTACCACACACAAGGCT
ACTTCCCTGATTAGCAGAACTACACACCAGGGCCAGGGGTCAGATATCCACTGACCTTTGGATGGTGCTA
CAAGCTAGTACCAGTTGAGCCAGATAAGGTAGAAGAGGCCAATAAAGGAGAGAACACCAGCTTGTTACAC
CCTGTGAGCCTGCATGGGATGGATGACCCGGAGAGAGAAGTGTTAGAGTGGAGGTTTGACAGCCGCCTAG
CATTTCATCACGTGGCCCGAGAGCTGCATCCGGAGTACTTCAAGAACTGCTGATATCGAGCTTGCTACAA
GGGACTTTCCGCTGGGGACTTTCCAGGGAGGCGTGGCCTGGGCGGGACTGGGGAGTGGCGAGCCCTCAGA
TCCTGCATATAAGCAGCTGCTTTTTGCCTGTACTGGGTCTCTCTGGTTAGACCAGATCTGAGCCTGGGAG
CTCTCTGGCTAACTAGGGAACCCACTGCTTAAGCCTCAATAAAGCTTGCCTTGAGTGCTTCAAGTAGTGT
GTGCCCGTCTGTTGTGTGACTCTGGTAACTAGAGATCCCTCAGACCCTTTTAGTCAGTGTGGAAAATCTC
TAGCAGTGGCGCCCGAACAGGGACTTGAAAGCGAAAGGGAAACCAGAGGAGCTCTCTCGACGCAGGACTC
GGCTTGCTGAAGCGCGCACGGCAAGAGGCGAGGGGCGGCGACTGGTGAGTACGCCAAAAATTTTGACTAG
CGGAGGCTAGAAGGAGAGAGATGGGTGCGAGAGCGTCAGTATTAAGCGGGGGAGAATTAGATCGCGATGG
GAAAAAATTCGGTTAAGGCCAGGGGGAAAGAAAAAATATAAATTAAAACATATAGTATGGGCAAGCAGGG
AGCTAGAACGATTCGCAGTTAATCCTGGCCTGTTAGAAACATCAGAAGGCTGTAGACAAATACTGGGACA
GCTACAACCATCCCTTCAGACAGGATCAGAAGAACTTAGATCATTATATAATACAGTAGCAACCCTCTAT
TGTGTGCATCAAAGGATAGAGATAAAAGACACCAAGGAAGCTTTAGACAAGATAGAGGAAGAGCAAAACA
AAAGTAAGACCACCGCACAGCAAGCGGCCGCTGATCTTCAGACCTGGAGGAGGAGATATGAGGGACAATT
GGAGAAGTGAATTATATAAATATAAAGTAGTAAAAATTGAACCATTAGGAGTAGCACCCACCAAGGCAAA
GAGAAGAGTGGTGCAGAGAGAAAAAAGAGCAGTGGGAATAGGAGCTTTGTTCCTTGGGTTCTTGGGAGCA
GCAGGAAGCACTATGGGCGCAGCGTCAATGACGCTGACGGTACAGGCCAGACAATTATTGTCTGGTATAG
TGCAGCAGCAGAACAATTTGCTGAGGGCTATTGAGGCGCAACAGCATCTGTTGCAACTCACAGTCTGGGG
CATCAAGCAGCTCCAGGCAAGAATCCTGGCTGTGGAAAGATACCTAAAGGATCAACAGCTCCTGGGGATT
TGGGGTTGCTCTGGAAAACTCATTTGCACCACTGCTGTGCCTTGGAATGCTAGTTGGAGTAATAAATCTC
TGGAACAGATTTGGAATCACACGACCTGGATGGAGTGGGACAGAGAAATTAACAATTACACAAGCTTAAT
ACACTCCTTAATTGAAGAATCGCAAAACCAGCAAGAAAAGAATGAACAAGAATTATTGGAATTAGATAAA
TGGGCAAGTTTGTGGAATTGGTTTAACATAACAAATTGGCTGTGGTATATAAAATTATTCATAATGATAG
TAGGAGGCTTGGTAGGTTTAAGAATAGTTTTTGCTGTACTTTCTATAGTGAATAGAGTTAGGCAGGGATA
TTCACCATTATCGTTTCAGACCCACCTCCCAACCCCGAGGGGACCCGACAGGCCCGAAGGAATAGAAGAA
GAAGGTGGAGAGAGAGACAGAGACAGATCCATTCGATTAGTGAACGGATCTCGACGGTATCGATGTCGAC
GATAAGCTTTGCAAAGATGGATAAAGTTTTAAACAGAGAGGAATCTTTGCAGCTAATGGACCTTCTAGGT
CTTGAAAGGAGTGGGAATTGGCTCCGGTGCCCGTCAGTGGGCAGAGCGCACATCGCCCACAGTCCCCGAG
AAGTTGGGGGGAGGGGTCGGCAATTGAACCGGTGCCTAGAGAAGGTGGCGCGGGGTAAACTGGGAAAGTG
ATGTCGTGTACTGGCTCCGCCTTTTTCCCGAGGGTGGGGGAGAACCGTATATAAGTGCAGTAGTCGCCGT
GAACGTTCTTTTTCGCAACGGGTTTGCCGCCAGAACACAGGTAAGTGCCGTGTGTGGTTCCCGCGGGCCT
GGCCTCTTTACGGGTTATGGCCCTTGCGTGCCTTGAATTACTTCCACTGGCTGCAGTACGTGATTCTTGA
TCCCGAGCTTCGGGTTGGAAGTGGGTGGGAGAGTTCGAGGCCTTGCGCTTAAGGAGCCCCTTCGCCTCGT
GCTTGAGTTGAGGCCTGGCCTGGGCGCTGGGGCCGCCGCGTGCGAATCTGGTGGCACCTTCGCGCCTGTC
TCGCTGCTTTCGATAAGTCTCTAGCCATTTAAAATTTTTGATGACCTGCTGCGACGCTTTTTTTCTGGCA
AGATAGTCTTGTAAATGCGGGCCAAGATCTGCACACTGGTATTTCGGTTTTTGGGGCCGCGGGCGGCGAC
GGGGCCCGTGCGTCCCAGCGCACATGTTCGGCGAGGCGGGGCCTGCGAGCGCGGCCACCGAGAATCGGAC
GGGGGTAGTCTCAAGCTGGCCGGCCTGCTCTGGTGCCTGGCCTCGCGCCGCCGTGTATCGCCCCGCCCTG
GGCGGCAAGGCTGGCCCGGTCGGCACCAGTTGCGTGAGCGGAAAGATGGCCGCTTCCCGGCCCTGCTGCA
GGGAGCTCAAAATGGAGGACGCGGCGCTCGGGAGAGCGGGCGGGTGAGTCACCCACACAAAGGAAAAGGG
CCTTTCCGTCCTCAGCCGTCGCTTCATGTGACTCCACGGAGTACCGGGCGCCGTCCAGGCACCTCGATTA
GTTCTCGAGCTTTTGGAGTACGTCGTCTTTAGGTTGGGGGGAGGGGTTTTATGCGATGGAGTTTCCCCAC
ACTGAGTGGGTGGAGACTGAAGTTAGGCCAGCTTGGCACTTGATGTAATTCTCCTTGGAATTTGCCCTTT
TTGAGTTTGGATCTTGGTTCATTCTCAAGCCTCAGACAGTGGTTCAAAGTTTTTTTCTTCCATTTCAGGT
GTCGTGAGGAATTTCGACATTTAAATTTAATTAATCTCGACGGTATCGGTTAACTTTTAAAAGAAAAGGG
GGGATTGGGGGGTACAGTGCAGGGGAAAGAATAGTAGACATAATAGCAACAGACATACAAACTAAAGAAT
TACAAAAACAAATTACAAAAATTCAAAATTTTATCGATCACGAGACTAGCCTCGAGGTTTAAACTACGGG
ATCCGTACTTTTATCTGTCCCCTCCACCCCACAGTGGGGCAAGCTTGAATTCTCTAGAAATATTCTCGAG
GCCGCCACCATGAAGATGCACTTGCAAAGGGCTCTGGTGGTCCTGGCCCTGCTGAACTTTGCCACGGTCA
GCCTCTCTCTGTCCACTTGCACCACCTTGGACTTCGGCCACATCAAGAAGAAGAGGGTGGAAGCCATTAG
GGGACAGATCTTGAGCAAGCTCAGGCTCACCAGCCCCCCTGAGCCAACGGTGATGACCCACGTCCCCTAT
CAGGTCCTGGCCCTTTACAACAGCACCCGGGAGCTGCTGGAGGAGATGCATGGGGAGAGGGAGGAAGGCT
GCACCCAGGAAAACACCGAGTCGGAATACTATGCCAAAGAAATCCATAAATTCGACATGATCCAGGGGCT
GGCGGAGCACAACGAACTGGCTGTCTGCCCTAAAGGAATTACCTCCAAGGTTTTCCGCTTCAATGTGTCC
TCAGTGGAGAAAAATAGAACCAACCTATTCCGAGCAGAATTCCGGGTCTTGCGGGTGCCCAACCCCAGCT
CTAAGCGGAATGAGCAGAGGATCGAGCTCTTCCAGATCCTTCGGCCAGATGAGCACATTGCCAAACAGCG
CTATATCGGTGGCAAGAATCTGCCCACACGGGGCACTGCCGAGTGGCTGTCCTTTGATGTCACTGACACT
GTGCGTGAGTGGCTGTTGAGAAGAGAGTCCAACTTAGGTCTAGAAATCAGCATTCACTGTCCATGTCACA
CCTTTCAGCCCAATGGAGATATCCTGGAAAACATTCACGAGGTGATGGAAATCAAATTCAAAGGCGTGGA
CAATGAGGATGACCATGGCCGTGGAGATCTGGGGCGCCTCAAGAAGCAGAAGGATCACCACAACCCTCAT
CTAATCCTCATGATGATTCCCCCACACCGGCTCGACAACCCGGGCCAGGGGGGTCAGAGGAAGAAGCGGG
CTTTGGACACCAATTACTGCTTCCGCAACTTGGAGGAGAACTGCTGTGTGCGCCCCCTCTACATTGACTT
CCGACAGGATCTGGGCTGGAAGTGGGTCCATGAACCTAAGGGCTACTATGCCAACTTCTGCTCAGGCCCT
TGCCCATACCTCCGCAGTGCAGACACAACCCACAGCACGGTGCTGGGACTGTACAACACTCTGAACCCTG
AAGCATCTGCCTCGCCTTGCTGCGTGCCCCAGGACCTGGAGCCCCTGACCATCCTGTACTATGTTGGGAG
GACCCCCAAAGTGGAGCAGCTCTCCAACATGGTGGTGAAGTCTTGTAAATGTAGCTGAACGCGTGTGCCC
GGGTAAATTCCGCCCCCCCCCCCCTAACGTTACTGGCCGAAGCCGCTTGGAATAAGGCCGGTGTGCGTTT
GTCTATATGTTATTTTCCACCATATTGCCGTCTTTTGGCAATGTGAGGGCCCGGAAACCTGGCCCTGTCT
TCTTGACGAGCATTCCTAGGGGTCTTTCCCCTCTCGCCAAAGGAATGCAAGGTCTGTTGAATGTCGTGAA
GGAAGCAGTTCCTCTGGAAGCTTCTTGAAGACAAACAACGTCTGTAGCGACCCTTTGCAGGCAGCGGAAC
CCCCCACCTGGCGACAGGTGCCTCTGCGGCCAAAAGCCACGTGTATAAGATACACCTGCAAAGGCGGCAC
AACCCCAGTGCCACGTTGTGAGTTGGATAGTTGTGGAAAGAGTCAAATGGCTCTCCTCAAGCGTATTCAA
CAAGGGGCTGAAGGATGCCCAGAAGGTACCCCATTGTATGGGATCTGATCTGGGGCCTCGGTGCACATGC
TTTACATGTGTTTAGTCGAGGTTAAAAAACGTCTAGGCCCCCCGAACCACGGGGACGTGGTTTTCCTTTG
AAAAACACGATGATAATACCATGGCCTCCTCCGAGAACGTCATCACCGAGTTCATGCGCTTCAAGGTGCG
CATGGAGGGCACCGTGAACGGCCACGAGTTCGAGATCGAGGGCGAGGGCGAGGGCCGCCCCTACGAGGGC
CACAACACCGTGAAGCTGAAGGTGACCAAGGGCGGCCCCCTGCCCTTCGCCTGGGACATCCTGTCCCCCC
AGTTCCAGTACGGCTCCAAGGTGTACGTGAAGCACCCCGCCGACATCCCCGACTACAAGAAGCTGTCCTT
CCCCGAGGGCTTCAAGTGGGAGCGCGTGATGAACTTCGAGGACGGCGGCGTGGCGACCGTGACCCAGGAC
TCCTCCCTGCAGGACGGCTGCTTCATCTACAAGGTGAAGTTCATCGGCGTGAACTTCCCCTCCGACGGCC
CCGTGATGCAGAAGAAGACCATGGGCTGGGAGGCCTCCACCGAGCGCCTGTACCCCCGCGACGGCGTGCT
GAAGGGCGAGACCCACAAGGCCCTGAAGCTGAAGGACGGCGGCCACTACCTGGTGGAGTTCAAGTCCATC
TACATGGCCAAGAAGCCCGTGCAGCTGCCCGGCTACTACTACGTGGACGCCAAGCTGGACATCACCTCCC
ACAACGAGGACTACACCATCGTGGAGCAGTACGAGCGCACCGAGGGCCGCCACCACCTGTTCCTGTAGCG
GCCGCGACTCTAGAATTTACTAGTCATATGATAATCAACCTCTGGATTACAAAATTTGTGAAAGATTGAC
TGGTATTCTTAACTATGTTGCTCCTTTTACGCTATGTGGATACGCTGCTTTAATGCCTTTGTATCATGCT
ATTGCTTCCCGTATGGCTTTCATTTTCTCCTCCTTGTATAAATCCTGGTTGCTGTCTCTTTATGAGGAGT
TGTGGCCCGTTGTCAGGCAACGTGGCGTGGTGTGCACTGTGTTTGCTGACGCAACCCCCACTGGTTGGGG
CATTGCCACCACCTGTCAGCTCCTTTCCGGGACTTTCGCTTTCCCCCTCCCTATTGCCACGGCGGAACTC
ATCGCCGCCTGCCTTGCCCGCTGCTGGACAGGGGCTCGGCTGTTGGGCACTGACAATTCCGTGGTGTTGT
CGGGGAAGCTGACGTCCTTTCCATGGCTGCTCGCCTGTGTTGCCACCTGGATTCTGCGCGGGACGTCCTT
CTGCTACGTCCCTTCGGCCCTCAATCCAGCGGACCTTCCTTCCCGCGGCCTGCTGCCGGCTCTGCGGCCT
CTTCCGCGTCTTCGCCTTCGCCCTCAGACGAGTCGGATCTCCCTTTGGGCCGCCTCCCCGCATCGGTACG
TATGGCCAGGTACCTTTAAGACCAATGACTTACAAGGCAGCTGTAGATCTTAGCCACTTTTTAAAAGAAA
AGGGGGGACTGGAAGGGCTAATTCACTCCCAACGAAGACAAGATGGGATCAATTCACCATGGGAATAACT
TCGTATAGCATACATTATACGAAGTTATGCTGCTTTTTGCTTGTACTGGGTCTCTCTGGTTAGACCAGAT
CTGAGCCTGGGAGCTCTCTGGCTAACTAGGGAACCCACTGCTTAAGCCTCAATAAAGCTTGCCTTGAGTG
CTTCAAGTAGTGTGTGCCCGTCTGTTGTGTGACTCTGGTAACTAGAGATCCCTCAGACCCTTTTAGTCAG
TGTGGAAAATCTCTAGCAGCATCTAGAATTAATTCCGTGTATTCTATAGTGTCACCTAAATCGTATGTGT
ATGATACATAAGGTTATGTATTAATTGTAGCCGCGTTCTAACGACAATATGTACAAGCCTAATTGTGTAG
CATCTGGCTTACTGAAGCAGACCCTATCATCTCTCTCGTAAACTGCCGTCAGAGTCGGTTTGGTTGGACG
AACCTTCTGAGTTTCTGGTAACGCCGTCCCGCACCCGGAAATGGTCAGCGAACCAATCAGCAGGGTCATC
GCTAGCCAGATCCTCTACGCCGGACGCATCGTGGCCGGCATCACCGGCGCCACAGGTGCGGTTGCTGGCG
CCTATATCGCCGACATCACCGATGGGGAAGATCGGGCTCGCCACTTCGGGCTCATGAGCGCTTGTTTCGG
CGTGGGTATGGTGGCAGGCCCCGTGGCCGGGGGACTGTTGGGCGCCATCTCCTTGCATGCACCATTCCTT
GCGGCGGCGGTGCTCAACGGCCTCAACCTACTACTGGGCTGCTTCCTAATGCAGGAGTCGCATAAGGGAG
AGCGTCGAATGGTGCACTCTCAGTACAATCTGCTCTGATGCCGCATAGTTAAGCCAGCCCCGACACCCGC
CAACACCCGCTGACGCGCCCTGACGGGCTTGTCTGCTCCCGGCATCCGCTTACAGACAAGCTGTGACCGT
CTCCGGGAGCTGCATGTGTCAGAGGTTTTCACCGTCATCACCGAAACGCGCGAGACGAAAGGGCCTCGTG
ATACGCCTATTTTTATAGGTTAATGTCATGATAATAATGGTTTCTTAGACGTCAGGTGGCACTTTTCGGG
GAAATGTGCGCGGAACCCCTATTTGTTTATTTTTCTAAATACATTCAAATATGTATCCGCTCATGAGACA
ATAACCCTGATAAATGCTTCAATAATATTGAAAAAGGAAGAGTATGAGTATTCAACATTTCCGTGTCGCC
CTTATTCCCTTTTTTGCGGCATTTTGCCTTCCTGTTTTTGCTCACCCAGAAACGCTGGTGAAAGTAAAAG
ATGCTGAAGATCAGTTGGGTGCACGAGTGGGTTACATCGAACTGGATCTCAACAGCGGTAAGATCCTTGA
GAGTTTTCGCCCCGAAGAACGTTTTCCAATGATGAGCACTTTTAAAGTTCTGCTATGTGGCGCGGTATTA
TCCCGTATTGACGCCGGGCAAGAGCAACTCGGTCGCCGCATACACTATTCTCAGAATGACTTGGTTGAGT
ACTCACCAGTCACAGAAAAGCATCTTACGGATGGCATGACAGTAAGAGAATTATGCAGTGCTGCCATAAC
CATGAGTGATAACACTGCGGCCAACTTACTTCTGACAACGATCGGAGGACCGAAGGAGCTAACCGCTTTT
TTGCACAACATGGGGGATCATGTAACTCGCCTTGATCGTTGGGAACCGGAGCTGAATGAAGCCATACCAA
ACGACGAGCGTGACACCACGATGCCTGTAGCAATGGCAACAACGTTGCGCAAACTATTAACTGGCGAACT
ACTTACTCTAGCTTCCCGGCAACAATTAATAGACTGGATGGAGGCGGATAAAGTTGCAGGACCACTTCTG
CGCTCGGCCCTTCCGGCTGGCTGGTTTATTGCTGATAAATCTGGAGCCGGTGAGCGTGGGTCTCGCGGTA
TCATTGCAGCACTGGGGCCAGATGGTAAGCCCTCCCGTATCGTAGTTATCTACACGACGGGGAGTCAGGC
AACTATGGATGAACGAAATAGACAGATCGCTGAGATAGGTGCCTCACTGATTAAGCATTGGTAACTGTCA
GACCAAGTTTACTCATATATACTTTAGATTGATTTAAAACTTCATTTTTAATTTAAAAGGATCTAGGTGA
AGATCCTTTTTGATAATCTCATGACCAAAATCCCTTAACGTGAGTTTTCGTTCCACTGAGCGTCAGACCC
CGTAGAAAAGATCAAAGGATCTTCTTGAGATCCTTTTTTTCTGCGCGTAATCTGCTGCTTGCAAACAAAA
AAACCACCGCTACCAGCGGTGGTTTGTTTGCCGGATCAAGAGCTACCAACTCTTTTTCCGAAGGTAACTG
GCTTCAGCAGAGCGCAGATACCAAATACTGTCCTTCTAGTGTAGCCGTAGTTAGGCCACCACTTCAAGAA
CTCTGTAGCACCGCCTACATACCTCGCTCTGCTAATCCTGTTACCAGTGGCTGCTGCCAGTGGCGATAAG
TCGTGTCTTACCGGGTTGGACTCAAGACGATAGTTACCGGATAAGGCGCAGCGGTCGGGCTGAACGGGGG
GTTCGTGCACACAGCCCAGCTTGGAGCGAACGACCTACACCGAACTGAGATACCTACAGCGTGAGCATTG
AGAAAGCGCCACGCTTCCCGAAGGGAGAAAGGCGGACAGGTATCCGGTAAGCGGCAGGGTCGGAACAGGA
GAGCGCACGAGGGAGCTTCCAGGGGGAAACGCCTGGTATCTTTATAGTCCTGTCGGGTTTCGCCACCTCT
GACTTGAGCGTCGATTTTTGTGATGCTCGTCAGGGGGGCGGAGCCTATGGAAAAACGCCAGCAACGCGGC
CTTTTTACGGTTCCTGGCCTTTTGCTGGCCTTTTGCTCACATGTTCTTTCCTGCGTTATCCCCTGATTCT
GTGGATAACCGTATTACCGCCTTTGAGTGAGCTGATACCGCTCGCCGCAGCCGAACGACCGAGCGCAGCG
AGTCAGTGAGCGAGGAAGCGGAAGAGCGCCCAATACGCAAACCGCCTCTCCCCGCGCGTTGGCCGATTCA
TTAATGCAGCTGTGGAATGTGTGTCAGTTAGGGTGTGGAAAGTCCCCAGGCTCCCCAGCAGGCAGAAGTA
TGCAAAGCATGCATCTCAATTAGTCAGCAACCAGGTGTGGAAAGTCCCCAGGCTCCCCAGCAGGCAGAAG
TATGCAAAGCATGCATCTCAATTAGTCAGCAACCATAGTCCCGCCCCTAACTCCGCCCATCCCGCCCCTA
ACTCCGCCCAGTTCCGCCCATTCTCCGCCCCATGGCTGACTAATTTTTTTTATTTATGCAGAGGCCGAGG
CCGCCTCGGCCTCTGAGCTATTCCAGAAGTAGTGAGGAGGCTTTTTTGGAGGCCTAGGCTTTTGCAAAAA
GCTTGGACACAAGACAGGCTTGCGAGATATGTTTGAGAATACCACTTTATCCCGCGTCAGGGAGAGGCAG
TGCGTAAAAAGACGCGGACTCATGTGAAATACTGGTTTTTAGTGCGCCAGATCTCTATAATCTCGCGCAA
CCTATTTTCCCCTCGAACACTTTTTAAGCCGTAGATAAACAGGCTGGGACACTTCACATGAGCGAAAAAT
ACATCGTCACCTGGGACATGTTGCAGATCCATGCACGTAAACTCGCAAGCCGACTGATGCCTTCTGAACA
ATGGAAAGGCATTATTGCCGTAAGCCGTGGCGGTCTGTACCGGGTGCGTTACTGGCGCGTGAACTGGGTA
TTCGTCATGTCGATACCGTTTGTATTTCCAGCTACGATCACGACAACCAGCGCGAGCTTAAAGTGCTGAA
ACGCGCAGAAGGCGATGGCGAAGGCTTCATCGTTATTGATGACCTGGTGGATACCGGTGGTACTGCGGTT
GCGATTCGTGAAATGTATCCAAAAGCGCACTTTGTCACCATCTTCGCAAAACCGGCTGGTCGTCCGCTGG
TTGATGACTATGTTGTTGATATCCCGCAAGATACCTGGATTGAACAGCCGTGGGATATGGGCGTCGTATT
CGTCCCGCCAATCTCCGGTCGCTAATCTTTTCAACGCCTGGCACTGCCGGGCGTTGTTCTTTTTAACTTC
AGGCGGGTTACAATAGTTTCCAGTAAGTATTCTGGAGGCTGCATCCATGACACAGGCAAACCTGAGCGAA
ACCCTGTTCAAACCCCGCTTTAAACATCCTGAAACCTCGACGCTAGTCCGCCGCTTTAATCACGGCGCAC
AACCGCCTGTGCAGTCGGCCCTTGATGGTAAAACCATCCCTCACTGGTATCGCATGATTAACCGTCTGAT
GTGGATCTGGCGCGGCATTGACCCACGCGAAATCCTCGACGTCCAGGCACGTATTGTGATGAGCGATGCC
GAACGTACCGACGATGATTTATACGATACGGTGATTGGCTACCGTGGCGGCAACTGGATTTATGAGTGGG
CCCCGGATCTTTGTGAAGGAACCTTACTTCTGTGGTGTGACATAATTGGACAAACTACCTACAGAGATTT
AAAGCTCTAAGGTAAATATAAAATTTTTAAGTGTATAATGTGTTAAACTACTGATTCTAATTGTTTGTGT
ATTTTAGATTCCAACCTATGGAACTGATGAATGGGAGCAGTGGTGGAATGCCTTTAATGAGGAAAACCTG
TTTTGCTCAGAAGAAATGCCATCTAGTGATGATGAGGCTACTGCTGACTCTCAACATTCTACTCCTCCAA
AAAAGAAGAGAAAGGTAGAAGACCCCAAGGACTTTCCTTCAGAATTGCTAAGTTTTTTGAGTCATGCTGT
GTTTAGTAATAGAACTCTTGCTTGCTTTGCTATTTACACCACAAAGGAAAAAGCTGCACTGCTATACAAG
AAAATTATGGAAAAATATTCTGTAACCTTTATAAGTAGGCATAACAGTTATAATCATAACATACTGTTTT
TTCTTACTCCACACAGGCATAGAGTGTCTGCTATTAATAACTATGCTCAAAAATTGTGTACCTTTAGCTT
TTTAATTTGTAAAGGGGTTAATAAGGAATATTTGATGTATAGTGCCTTGACTAGAGATCATAATCAGCCA
TACCACATTTGTAGAGGTTTTACTTGCTTTAAAAAACCTCCCACACCTCCCCCTGAACCTGAAACATAAA
ATGAATGCAATTGTTGTTGTTAACTTGTTTATTGCAGCTTATAATGGTTACAAATAAAGCAATAGCATCA
CAAATTTCACAAATAAAGCATTTTTTTCACTGCATTCTAGTTGTGGTTTGTCCAAACTCATCAATGTATC
TTATCATGTCTGGATCAACTGGATAACTCAAGCTAACCAAAATCATCCCAAACTTCCCACCCCATACCCT
ATTACCACTGCCAATTACCTAGTGGTTTCATTTACTCTAAACCTGTGATTCCTCTGAATTATTTTCATTT
TAAAGAAATTGTATTTGTTAAATATGTACTACAAACTTAGTAG
Features (pLannotate 1.2.2; 37 found; start..end, strand, type, name):
      1..330     +  CDS            nef (fragment): NEF_HV1BR - Experimental evidence at protein level: Swiss-Prot protein existence level 1. Extracellular Nef protein targets CD4(+) T-lymphocytes for apoptosis by interacting with CXCR4 surface receptors (PubMed:14990729). From Human immunodeficiency virus type 1 group M subtype B (isolate BRU/LAI) (HIV-1).
    378..635     +  LTR            5' LTR (truncated): truncated 5' long terminal repeat (LTR) from HIV-1
    682..807     +  misc_feature   HIV-1 Ψ: packaging signal of human immunodeficiency virus type 1
    791..1154    +  CDS            HIV-1 gag (fragment): gag protein from human immunodeficiency virus 1; gag
   1300..1533    +  misc_feature   RRE: The Rev response element (RRE) of HIV-1 allows for Rev-dependent mRNA export from the nucleus to the cytoplasm.
   1910..2010    +  CDS            Rev (fragment): human immunodeficiency virus 1 (HIV-1) Rev protein; rev; enhances nuclear export of unspliced and incompletely spliced viral mRNAs
   2047..2113    +  CDS            small t antigen (fragment): SV40 (simian virus 40) small t antigen
   2139..2350    +  promoter       EF-1α core promoter: core promoter for human elongation factor EF-1α
   2351..2459    +  intron         EF-1α intron A (fragment): intron upstream of the start codon of human EF-1α
   3085..3288    +  intron         EF-1α intron A: truncated intron upstream of the start codon of human EF-1α
   3345..3462    +  misc_feature   cPPT/CTS: central polypurine tract and central termination sequence of HIV-1
   3505..3540    +  misc_feature   HA-L (fragment): left homology arm from the adeno-associated virus integration site (AAVS1) within intron 1 of the human PPP1R12C gene
   3580..4815    +  CDS            TGFB3: TGFB3_HUMAN - Experimental evidence at protein level: Swiss-Prot protein existence level 1. Transforming growth factor beta-3: Multifunctional protein that regulates embryogenesis and cell differentiation and is required in various processes such as secondary palate development (By similarity). Activation into mature form follows different steps: following cleavage of the proprotein in the Golgi apparatus, Latency- associated peptide (LAP) and Transforming growth factor beta-3 (TGF- beta-3) chains remain non-covalently linked rendering TGF-beta-3 inactive during storage in extracellular matrix
   4857..5408    +  misc_feature   IRES: internal ribosome entry site (IRES) of the encephalomyocarditis virus (EMCV)
   5411..6088    +  CDS            DsRed2: improved tetrameric variant of DsRed fluorescent protein mammalian codon-optimized
   6123..6711    +  misc_feature   WPRE: woodchuck hepatitis virus posttranscriptional regulatory element
   6779..6798    +  misc_feature   cPPT/CTS (fragment): central polypurine tract and central termination sequence of HIV-1
   6800..6834    +  LTR            3' LTR (ΔU3) (fragment): self-inactivating 3' long terminal repeat (LTR) from HIV-1
   6855..6888    +  protein_bind   loxP: Cre-mediated recombination occurs in the 8-bp core sequence (GCATACAT). Cre recombinase
   6908..7088    +  LTR            5' LTR (truncated): truncated 5' long terminal repeat (LTR) from HIV-1
   7113..7131    -  promoter       SP6 promoter: promoter for bacteriophage SP6 RNA polymerase
   7359..7638    +  CDS            TcR (fragment): tetracycline efflux protein; tet; confers resistance to tetracycline
   7639..7687    -  misc_feature   bom (fragment): basis of mobility region from pBR322
   7789..7824    -  CDS            rop (fragment): Rop protein, which maintains plasmids at low copy number; rop
   7919..8023    +  promoter       AmpR promoter: bla
   8024..8884    +  CDS            AmpR: β-lactamase; bla; confers resistance to ampicillin, carbenicillin, and related antibiotics
   9055..9643    +  rep_origin     ori: high-copy-number ColE1/pMB1/pBR322/pUC origin of replication
   9826..9882    +  CDS            lacI (fragment): lac repressor; lacI; The lac repressor binds to the lac operator to inhibit transcription in E. coli. This inhibition can be relieved by adding lactose or isopropyl-β-D-thiogalactopyranoside (IPTG).
   9889..10218   +  promoter       SV40 promoter: SV40 enhancer and early promoter
  10418..10537   +  CDS            gpt (fragment): XGPT_ECOLI - Also known as gpp, gxu. Experimental evidence at protein level: Swiss-Prot protein existence level 1. Purine salvage pathway enzyme that catalyzes the transfer of the ribosyl-5-phosphate group from 5-phospho-alpha-D-ribose 1- diphosphate (PRPP) to the N9 position of the 6-oxopurines guanine and xanthine to form the corresponding ribonucleotides GMP (guanosine 5'- monophosphate) and XMP (xanthosine 5'-monophosphate), with the release of PPi. To a lesser extent, also acts on hypoxanthine (PubMed:9100006, PubMed:3886014). Does not ribophosphorylate adenine (PubMed:3886014). From Esch
  10537..10872   +  CDS            gpt (fragment): XGPT_ECOLI - Also known as gpp, gxu. Experimental evidence at protein level: Swiss-Prot protein existence level 1. Purine salvage pathway enzyme that catalyzes the transfer of the ribosyl-5-phosphate group from 5-phospho-alpha-D-ribose 1- diphosphate (PRPP) to the N9 position of the 6-oxopurines guanine and xanthine to form the corresponding ribonucleotides GMP (guanosine 5'- monophosphate) and XMP (xanthosine 5'-monophosphate), with the release of PPi. To a lesser extent, also acts on hypoxanthine (PubMed:9100006, PubMed:3886014). Does not ribophosphorylate adenine (PubMed:3886014). From Esch
  10967..11272   +  CDS            frsA (fragment): FRSA_ECOLI - Also known as yafA. Experimental evidence at protein level: Swiss-Prot protein existence level 1. Catalyzes the hydrolysis of esters (PubMed:15808744). Displays esterase activity toward pNP-butyrate (PubMed:15808744). May stimulate mixed-acid fermentation by acting as a fermentation/respiration switch that down-regulates respiration and up- regulates fermentation rates (PubMed:15169777). From Escherichia coli (strain K12).
  11276..11350   +  CDS            small t antigen (fragment): SV40 (simian virus 40) small t antigen
  11352..11417   +  intron         small t intron: SV40 (simian virus 40) small t antigen intron
  11547..11567   +  CDS            SV40 NLS: nuclear localization signal of SV40 (simian virus 40) large T antigen
  11886..11969   +  CDS            large T antigen (fragment): large T antigen from SV40 (simian virus 40)
  11992..12126   +  polyA_signal   SV40 poly(A) signal: SV40 polyadenylation signal
