[The description below was written by a language model from this plasmid's Addgene catalogue record and pLannotate feature annotations shown in this document.]
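Description:
pLVE-hTGFB3-IRES-Red is a second-generation HIV-1-based lentiviral transfer vector of about 12.3 kb, built on the pLV-tTRKRAB-red backbone after a multiple cloning site was added downstream of the EF-1alpha promoter. It is propagated in E. coli as a high-copy plasmid through a ColE1/pUC-type origin and selected with ampicillin (AmpR, beta-lactamase). The recorded growth strain is the recombination-deficient Stbl3, a common choice for plasmids carrying repeated LTR sequences. The bacterial portion also retains remnants of older pBR322- and pSV2gpt-type vectors. These include fragments of TcR, rop, bom and lacI, and an SV40 promoter with partial gpt sequence, the small t intron and an SV40 poly(A) signal. They lie outside the viral genome and appear to be legacy sequence rather than functional payload.

Between the LTRs, the vector carries the Ψ packaging signal with a gag fragment, the RRE for Rev-dependent RNA export, and a cPPT/CTS, which aids nuclear import of the reverse-transcribed genome. The 3' LTR is a self-inactivating ΔU3 type containing a loxP site. Because this region is copied to both ends of the provirus during reverse transcription, the integrated cassette should in principle be excisable with Cre. The EF-1alpha promoter with intron A sequence drives a bicistronic transcript. The full-length human TGFB3 coding sequence (about 1.2 kb, cloned BamHI to MluI) comes first, followed by an EMCV IRES and the red fluorescent protein DsRed2. A WPRE downstream enhances transcript expression.

Transduced mammalian cells therefore constitutively produce TGF-beta3 and can be tracked by red fluorescence. The associated publication used scaffold-mediated lentiviral transduction for cartilage tissue engineering.
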