Addgene plasmid #52580: pLVE-hTGFB3-IRES-Red
Purpose: 2nd generation lentiviral transfer vector driving expression of human TGF-beta3 and RFP in mammalian cells
Depositing lab: Charles Gersbach. Depositing organization: Duke University. Publication: Scaffold-mediated lentiviral transduction for functional tissue engineering of cartilage. Brunger JM, Huynh NP, Guenther CM, Perez-Pinera P, Moutos FT, Sanchez-Adams J, Gersbach CA, Guilak F. Proc Natl Acad Sci U S A. 2014 Mar 4;111(9):E798-806. doi: 10.1073/pnas.1321744111. Epub 2014 Feb 18. PubMed 24550481.
Backbone
  Vector backbone: pLV-tTRKRAB-red
  Backbone size w/o insert (bp): 10527
  Total vector size (bp): 12293
  Modifications to backbone: Added MCS downstream of EF-1alpha promoter in backbone prior to cloning.
  Vector type: Mammalian Expression, Lentiviral
Growth in bacteria
  Bacterial resistance: Ampicillin, 100 μg/mL
  Growth temperature: 37°C
  Growth strain: Stbl3
  Copy number: High Copy
Gene/Insert
  Gene/Insert name: human transforming growth factor-beta3 (alt name: TGF-beta3)
  Species: H. sapiens (human)
  Insert size (bp): 1239
  GenBank ID: NM_003239.2
  Entrez Gene: TGFB3 (a.k.a. ARVD, ARVD1, LDS5, RNHF, TGF-beta3)
  Promoter: EF-1alpha
  Cloning method: Restriction Enzyme; 5′ cloning site BamHI (not destroyed); 3′ cloning site MluI (not destroyed)
  Sequencing primers: 5′ CCA GCT TGG CAC TTG ATG TA
Terms and licenses: Academic/Nonprofit Terms; Industry Terms: Not Available to Industry
How to cite: pLVE-hTGFB3-IRES-Red was a gift from Charles Gersbach (Addgene plasmid # 52580 ; http://n2t.net/addgene:52580 ; RRID:Addgene_52580)
