>Addgene plasmid #52580 | pLVE-hTGFB3-IRES-Red | addgene partial sequence | sequence record 99752 | EF1a-F 5'-TCAAGCCTCAGACAGTGGTTC-3'
GTGAGGAATTTCGACATTTAAATTTAATTAATCTCGACGGTATCGGTTAACTTTTAAAAGAAAAGGGGGG
ATTGGGGGGTACAGTGCAGGGGAAAGAATAGTAGACATAATAGCAACAGACATACAAACTAAAGAATTAC
AAAAACAAATTACAAAAATTCAAAATTTTATCGATCACGAGACTAGCCTCGAGGTTTAAACTACGGGATC
CGTACTTTTATCTGTCCCCTCCACCCCACAGTGGGGCAAGCTTGAATTCTCTAGAAATATTCTCGAGGCC
GCCACCATGAAGATGCACTTGCAAAGGGCTCTGGTGGTCCTGGCCCTGCTGAACTTTGCCACGGTCAGCC
TCTCTCTGTCCACTTGCACCACCTTGGACTTCGGCCACATCAAGAAGAAGAGGGTGGAAGCCATTAGGGG
ACAGATCTTGAGCAAGCTCAGGCTCACCAGCCCCCCTGAGCCAACGGTGATGACCCACGTCCCCTATCAG
GTCCTGGCCCTTTACAACAGCACCCGGGAGCTGCTGGAGGAGATGCATGGGGAGAGGGAGGAAGGCTGCA
CCCAGGAAAACACCGAGTCGGAATACTATGCCAAAGAAATCCATAAATTCGACATGATCCAGGGGCTGGC
GGAGCACAACGAACTGGCTGTCTGCCCTAAAGGAATTACCTCCAAGGTTTTCCGCTTCAATGTGTCCTCA
GTGGAGAAAAATAGAACCAACCTATTCCGAGCAGAATTCCGGGTCTTGCGGGTGCCCAA
