>Addgene plasmid #52580 | pLVE-hTGFB3-IRES-Red | addgene partial sequence | sequence record 101685 | WPRE-R 5'-CATAGCGTAAAAGGAGCAACA-3'
TTTTGTAATCCAGAGGTTGATTATCATATGACTAGTAAATTCTAGAGTCGCGGCCGCTACAGGAACAGGT
GGTGGCGGCCCTCGGTGCGCTCGTACTGCTCCACGATGGTGTAGTCCTCGTTGTGGGAGGTGATGTCCAG
CTTGGCGTCCACGTAGTAGTAGCCGGGCAGCTGCACGGGCTTCTTGGCCATGTAGATGGACTTGAACTCC
ACCAGGT
